>Addgene plasmid #133760 | pLVX-Puro-TDP-43-P112H | addgene full sequence | sequence record 267818 | Addgene NGS Result
TGGAAGGGCTAATTCACTCCCAAAGAAGACAAGATATCCTTGATCTGTGGATCTACCACACACAAGGCTA
CTTCCCTGATTAGCAGAACTACACACCAGGGCCAGGGGTCAGATATCCACTGACCTTTGGATGGTGCTAC
AAGCTAGTACCAGTTGAGCCAGATAAGGTAGAAGAGGCCAATAAAGGAGAGAACACCAGCTTGTTACACC
CTGTGAGCCTGCATGGGATGGATGACCCGGAGAGAGAAGTGTTAGAGTGGAGGTTTGACAGCCGCCTAGC
ATTTCATCACGTGGCCCGAGAGCTGCATCCGGAGTACTTCAAGAACTGCTGATATCGAGCTTGCTACAAG
GGACTTTCCGCTGGGGACTTTCCAGGGAGGCGTGGCCTGGGCGGGACTGGGGAGTGGCGAGCCCTCAGAT
CCTGCATATAAGCAGCTGCTTTTTGCCTGTACTGGGTCTCTCTGGTTAGACCAGATCTGAGCCTGGGAGC
TCTCTGGCTAACTAGGGAACCCACTGCTTAAGCCTCAATAAAGCTTGCCTTGAGTGCTTCAAGTAGTGTG
TGCCCGTCTGTTGTGTGACTCTGGTAACTAGAGATCCCTCAGACCCTTTTAGTCAGTGTGGAAAATCTCT
AGCAGTGGCGCCCGAACAGGGACTTGAAAGCGAAAGGGAAACCAGAGGAGCTCTCTCGACGCAGGACTCG
GCTTGCTGAAGCGCGCACGGCAAGAGGCGAGGGGCGGCGACTGGTGAGTACGCCAAAAATTTTGACTAGC
GGAGGCTAGAAGGAGAGAGATGGGTGCGAGAGCGTCAGTATTAAGCGGGGGAGAATTAGATCGCGATGGG
AAAAAATTCGGTTAAGGCCAGGGGGAAAGAAAAAATATAAATTAAAACATATAGTATGGGCAAGCAGGGA
GCTAGAACGATTCGCAGTTAATCCTGGCCTGTTAGAAACATCAGAAGGCTGTAGACAAATACTGGGACAG
CTACAACCATCCCTTCAGACAGGATCAGAAGAACTTAGATCATTATATAATACAGTAGCAACCCTCTATT
GTGTGCATCAAAGGATAGAGATAAAAGACACCAAGGAAGCTTTAGACAAGATAGAGGAAGAGCAAAACAA
AAGTAAGACCACCGCACAGCAAGCGGCCGGCCGCTGATCTTCAGACCTGGAGGAGGAGATATGAGGGACA
ATTGGAGAAGTGAATTATATAAATATAAAGTAGTAAAAATTGAACCATTAGGAGTAGCACCCACCAAGGC
AAAGAGAAGAGTGGTGCAGAGAGAAAAAAGAGCAGTGGGAATAGGAGCTTTGTTCCTTGGGTTCTTGGGA
GCAGCAGGAAGCACTATGGGCGCAGCGTCAATGACGCTGACGGTACAGGCCAGACAATTATTGTCTGGTA
TAGTGCAGCAGCAGAACAATTTGCTGAGGGCTATTGAGGCGCAACAGCATCTGTTGCAACTCACAGTCTG
GGGCATCAAGCAGCTCCAGGCAAGAATCCTGGCTGTGGAAAGATACCTAAAGGATCAACAGCTCCTGGGG
ATTTGGGGTTGCTCTGGAAAACTCATTTGCACCACTGCTGTGCCTTGGAATGCTAGTTGGAGTAATAAAT
CTCTGGAACAGATTTGGAATCACACGACCTGGATGGAGTGGGACAGAGAAATTAACAATTACACAAGCTT
AATACACTCCTTAATTGAAGAATCGCAAAACCAGCAAGAAAAGAATGAACAAGAATTATTGGAATTAGAT
AAATGGGCAAGTTTGTGGAATTGGTTTAACATAACAAATTGGCTGTGGTATATAAAATTATTCATAATGA
TAGTAGGAGGCTTGGTAGGTTTAAGAATAGTTTTTGCTGTACTTTCTATAGTGAATAGAGTTAGGCAGGG
ATATTCACCATTATCGTTTCAGACCCACCTCCCAACCCCGAGGGGACCCGACAGGCCCGAAGGAATAGAA
GAAGAAGGTGGAGAGAGAGACAGAGACAGATCCATTCGATTAGTGAACGGATCTCGACGGTATCGCCTTT
AAAAGAAAAGGGGGGATTGGGGGGTACAGTGCAGGGGAAAGAATAGTAGACATAATAGCAACAGACATAC
AAACTAAAGAATTACAAAAACAAATTACAAAAATTCAAAATTTTCGGGTTTATTACAGGGACAGCAGAGA
TCCAGTTTATCGATAAGCTTGGGAGTTCCGCGTTACATAACTTACGGTAAATGGCCCGCCTGGCTGACCG
CCCAACGACCCCCGCCCATTGACGTCAATAATGACGTATGTTCCCATAGTAACGCCAATAGGGACTTTCC
ATTGACGTCAATGGGTGGAGTATTTACGGTAAACTGCCCACTTGGCAGTACATCAAGTGTATCATATGCC
AAGTACGCCCCCTATTGACGTCAATGACGGTAAATGGCCCGCCTGGCATTATGCCCAGTACATGACCTTA
TGGGACTTTCCTACTTGGCAGTACATCTACGTATTAGTCATCGCTATTACCATGGTGATGCGGTTTTGGC
AGTACATCAATGGGCGTGGATAGCGGTTTGACTCACGGGGATTTCCAAGTCTCCACCCCATTGACGTCAA
TGGGAGTTTGTTTTGGCACCAAAATCAACGGGACTTTCCAAAATGTCGTAACAACTCCGCCCCATTGACG
CAAATGGGCGGTAGGCGTGTACGGTGGGAGGTCTATATAAGCAGAGCTCGTTTAGTGAACCGTCAGATCG
CCTGGAGACGCCATCCACGCTGTTTTGACCTCCATAGAAGACACCGACTCTACTAGAGGATCGCTAGCGC
TACCGGACTCAGATCTCGAGCTCAAGCTTCGAATTCTGCAGTCGACGGTACCGCGGGCCCGCCACCATGT
CTGAATATATTCGGGTAACCGAAGATGAGAACGATGAGCCCATTGAAATACCATCGGAAGACGATGGGAC
GGTGCTGCTCTCCACGGTTACAGCCCAGTTTCCAGGGGCGTGTGGGCTTCGCTACAGGAATCCAGTGTCT
CAGTGTATGAGAGGTGTCCGGCTGGTAGAAGGAATTCTGCATGCCCCAGATGCTGGCTGGGGAAATCTGG
TGTATGTTGTCAACTATCCAAAAGATAACAAAAGAAAAATGGATGAGACAGATGCTTCATCAGCAGTGAA
AGTGAAAAGAGCAGTCCAGAAAACATCCGATTTAATAGTGTTGGGTCTCCATTGGAAAACAACCGAACAG
GACCTGAAAGAGTATTTTAGTACCTTTGGAGAAGTTCTTATGGTGCAGGTCAAGAAAGATCTTAAGACTG
GTCATTCAAAGGGGTTTGGCTTTGTTCGTTTTACGGAATATGAAACACAAGTGAAAGTAATGTCACAGCG
ACATATGATAGATGGACGATGGTGTGACTGCAAACTTCCTAATTCTAAGCAAAGCCAAGATGAGCCTTTG
AGAAGCAGAAAAGTGTTTGTGGGGCGCTGTACAGAGGACATGACTGAGGATGAGCTGCGGGAGTTCTTCT
CTCAGTACGGGGATGTGATGGATGTCTTCATCCCCAAGCCATTCAGGGCCTTTGCCTTTGTTACATTTGC
AGATGATCAGATTGCGCAGTCTCTTTGTGGAGAGGACTTGATCATTAAAGGAATCAGCGTTCATATATCC
AATGCCGAACCTAAGCACAATAGCAATAGACAGTTAGAAAGAAGTGGAAGATTTGGTGGTAATCCAGGTG
GCTTTGGGAATCAGGGTGGATTTGGTAATAGCAGAGGGGGTGGAGCTGGTTTGGGAAACAATCAAGGTAG
TAATATGGGTGGTGGGATGAACTTTGGTGCGTTCAGCATTAATCCAGCCATGATGGCTGCCGCCCAGGCA
GCACTACAGAGCAGTTGGGGTATGATGGGCATGTTAGCCAGCCAGCAGAACCAGTCAGGCCCATCGGGTA
ATAACCAAAACCAAGGCAACATGCAGAGGGAGCCAAACCAGGCCTTCGGTTCTGGAAATAACTCTTATAG
TGGCTCTAATTCTGGTGCAGCAATTGGTTGGGGATCAGCATCCAATGCAGGGTCGGGCAGTGGTTTTAAT
GGAGGCTTTGGCTCAAGCATGGATTCTAAGTCTTCTGGCTGGGGAATGTAGGGGATCCCGCGACTCTAGA
TAATTCTACCGGGTAGGGGAGGCGCTTTTCCCAAGGCAGTCTGGAGCATGCGCTTTAGCAGCCCCGCTGG
GCACTTGGCGCTACACAAGTGGCCTCTGGCCTCGCACACATTCCACATCCACCGGTAGGCGCCAACCGGC
TCCGTTCTTTGGTGGCCCCTTCGCGCCACCTTCTACTCCTCCCCTAGTCAGGAAGTTCCCCCCCGCCCCG
CAGCTCGCGTCGTGCAGGACGTGACAAATGGAAGTAGCACGTCTCACTAGTCTCGTGCAGATGGACAGCA
CCGCTGAGCAATGGAAGCGGGTAGGCCTTTGGGGCAGCGGCCAATAGCAGCTTTGCTCCTTCGCTTTCTG
GGCTCAGAGGCTGGGAAGGGGTGGGTCCGGGGGCGGGCTCAGGGGCGGGCTCAGGGGCGGGGCGGGCGCC
CGAAGGTCCTCCGGAGGCCCGGCATTCTGCACGCTTCAAAAGCGCACGTCTGCCGCGCTGTTCTCCTCTT
CCTCATCTCCGGGCCTTTCGACCTGCAGCCCAAGCTTACCATGACCGAGTACAAGCCCACGGTGCGCCTC
GCCACCCGCGACGACGTCCCCAGGGCCGTACGCACCCTCGCCGCCGCGTTCGCCGACTACCCCGCCACGC
GCCACACCGTCGATCCGGACCGCCACATCGAGCGGGTCACCGAGCTGCAAGAACTCTTCCTCACGCGCGT
CGGGCTCGACATCGGCAAGGTGTGGGTCGCGGACGACGGCGCCGCGGTGGCGGTCTGGACCACGCCGGAG
AGCGTCGAAGCGGGGGCGGTGTTCGCCGAGATCGGCCCGCGCATGGCCGAGTTGAGCGGTTCCCGGCTGG
CCGCGCAGCAACAGATGGAAGGCCTCCTGGCGCCGCACCGGCCCAAGGAGCCCGCGTGGTTCCTGGCCAC
CGTCGGCGTCTCGCCCGACCACCAGGGCAAGGGTCTGGGCAGCGCCGTCGTGCTCCCCGGAGTGGAGGCG
GCCGAGCGCGCCGGGGTGCCCGCCTTCCTGGAGACCTCCGCGCCCCGCAACCTCCCCTTCTACGAGCGGC
TCGGCTTCACCGTCACCGCCGACGTCGAGGTGCCCGAAGGACCGCGCACCTGGTGCATGACCCGCAAGCC
CGGTGCCTGACCGCGTCTGGAACAATCAACCTCTGGATTACAAAATTTGTGAAAGATTGACTGGTATTCT
TAACTATGTTGCTCCTTTTACGCTATGTGGATACGCTGCTTTAATGCCTTTGTATCATGCTATTGCTTCC
CGTATGGCTTTCATTTTCTCCTCCTTGTATAAATCCTGGTTGCTGTCTCTTTATGAGGAGTTGTGGCCCG
TTGTCAGGCAACGTGGCGTGGTGTGCACTGTGTTTGCTGACGCAACCCCCACTGGTTGGGGCATTGCCAC
CACCTGTCAGCTCCTTTCCGGGACTTTCGCTTTCCCCCTCCCTATTGCCACGGCGGAACTCATCGCCGCC
TGCCTTGCCCGCTGCTGGACAGGGGCTCGGCTGTTGGGCACTGACAATTCCGTGGTGTTGTCGGGGAAGC
TGACGTCCTTTCCATGGCTGCTCGCCTGTGTTGCCACCTGGATTCTGCGCGGGACGTCCTTCTGCTACGT
CCCTTCGGCCCTCAATCCAGCGGACCTTCCTTCCCGCGGCCTGCTGCCGGCTCTGCGGCCTCTTCCGCGT
CTTCGCCTTCGCCCTCAGACGAGTCGGATCTCCCTTTGGGCCGCCTCCCCGCCTGGAATTAATTCTGCAG
TCGAGACCTAGAAAAACATGGAGCAATCACAAGTAGCAATACAGCAGCTACCAATGCTGATTGTGCCTGG
CTAGAAGCACAAGAGGAGGAGGAGGTGGGTTTTCCAGTCACACCTCAGGTACCTTTAAGACCAATGACTT
ACAAGGCAGCTGTAGATCTTAGCCACTTTTTAAAAGAAAAGAGGGGACTGGAAGGGCTAATTCACTCCCA
ACGAAGACAAGATATCCTTGATCTGTGGATCTACCACACACAAGGCTACTTCCCTGATTAGCAGAACTAC
ACACCAGGGCCAGGGGTCAGATATCCACTGACCTTTGGATGGTGCTACAAGCTAGTACCAGTTGAGCCAG
ATAAGGTAGAAGAGGCCAATAAAGGAGAGAACACCAGCTTGTTACACCCTGTGAGCCTGCATGGGATGGA
TGACCCGGAGAGAGAAGTGTTAGAGTGGAGGTTTGACAGCCGCCTAGCATTTCATCACGTGGCCCGAGAG
CTGCATCCGGAGTACTTCAAGAACTGCTGATATCGAGCTTGCTACAAGGGACTTTCCGCTGGGGACTTTC
CAGGGAGGCGTGGCCTGGGCGGGACTGGGGAGTGGCGAGCCCTCAGATCCTGCATATAAGCAGCTGCTTT
TTGCCTGTACTGGGTCTCTCTGGTTAGACCAGATCTGAGCCTGGGAGCTCTCTGGCTAACTAGGGAACCC
ACTGCTTAAGCCTCAATAAAGCTTGCCTTGAGTGCTTCAAGTAGTGTGTGCCCGTCTGTTGTGTGACTCT
GGTAACTAGAGATCCCTCAGACCCTTTTAGTCAGTGTGGAAAATCTCTAGCAGTAGTAGTTCATGTCATC
TTATTATTCAGTATTTATAACTTGCAAAGAAATGAATATCAGAGAGTGAGAGGCCTTGACATTGCTAGCG
TTTTACCGTCGACCTCTAGCTAGAGCTTGGCGTAATCATGGTCATAGCTGTTTCCTGTGTGAAATTGTTA
TCCGCTCACAATTCCACACAACATACGAGCCGGAAGCATAAAGTGTAAAGCCTGGGGTGCCTAATGAGTG
AGCTAACTCACATTAATTGCGTTGCGCTCACTGCCCGCTTTCCAGTCGGGAAACCTGTCGTGCCAGCTGC
ATTAATGAATCGGCCAACGCGCGGGGAGAGGCGGTTTGCGTATTGGGCGCTCTTCCGCTTCCTCGCTCAC
TGACTCGCTGCGCTCGGTCGTTCGGCTGCGGCGAGCGGTATCAGCTCACTCAAAGGCGGTAATACGGTTA
TCCACAGAATCAGGGGATAACGCAGGAAAGAACATGTGAGCAAAAGGCCAGCAAAAGGCCAGGAACCGTA
AAAAGGCCGCGTTGCTGGCGTTTTTCCATAGGCTCCGCCCCCCTGACGAGCATCACAAAAATCGACGCTC
AAGTCAGAGGTGGCGAAACCCGACAGGACTATAAAGATACCAGGCGTTTCCCCCTGGAAGCTCCCTCGTG
CGCTCTCCTGTTCCGACCCTGCCGCTTACCGGATACCTGTCCGCCTTTCTCCCTTCGGGAAGCGTGGCGC
TTTCTCATAGCTCACGCTGTAGGTATCTCAGTTCGGTGTAGGTCGTTCGCTCCAAGCTGGGCTGTGTGCA
CGAACCCCCCGTTCAGCCCGACCGCTGCGCCTTATCCGGTAACTATCGTCTTGAGTCCAACCCGGTAAGA
CACGACTTATCGCCACTGGCAGCAGCCACTGGTAACAGGATTAGCAGAGCGAGGTATGTAGGCGGTGCTA
CAGAGTTCTTGAAGTGGTGGCCTAACTACGGCTACACTAGAAGAACAGTATTTGGTATCTGCGCTCTGCT
GAAGCCAGTTACCTTCGGAAAAAGAGTTGGTAGCTCTTGATCCGGCAAACAAACCACCGCTGGTAGCGGT
GGTTTTTTTGTTTGCAAGCAGCAGATTACGCGCAGAAAAAAAGGATCTCAAGAAGATCCTTTGATCTTTT
CTACGGGGTCTGACGCTCAGTGGAACGAAAACTCACGTTAAGGGATTTTGGTCATGAGATTATCAAAAAG
GATCTTCACCTAGATCCTTTTAAATTAAAAATGAAGTTTTAAATCAATCTAAAGTATATATGAGTAAACT
TGGTCTGACAGTTACCAATGCTTAATCAGTGAGGCACCTATCTCAGCGATCTGTCTATTTCGTTCATCCA
TAGTTGCCTGACTCCCCGTCGTGTAGATAACTACGATACGGGAGGGCTTACCATCTGGCCCCAGTGCTGC
AATGATACCGCGAGACCCACGCTCACCGGCTCCAGATTTATCAGCAATAAACCAGCCAGCCGGAAGGGCC
GAGCGCAGAAGTGGTCCTGCAACTTTATCCGCCTCCATCCAGTCTATTAATTGTTGCCGGGAAGCTAGAG
TAAGTAGTTCGCCAGTTAATAGTTTGCGCAACGTTGTTGCCATTGCTACAGGCATCGTGGTGTCACGCTC
GTCGTTTGGTATGGCTTCATTCAGCTCCGGTTCCCAACGATCAAGGCGAGTTACATGATCCCCCATGTTG
TGCAAAAAAGCGGTTAGCTCCTTCGGTCCTCCGATCGTTGTCAGAAGTAAGTTGGCCGCAGTGTTATCAC
TCATGGTTATGGCAGCACTGCATAATTCTCTTACTGTCATGCCATCCGTAAGATGCTTTTCTGTGACTGG
TGAGTACTCAACCAAGTCATTCTGAGAATAGTGTATGCGGCGACCGAGTTGCTCTTGCCCGGCGTCAATA
CGGGATAATACCGCGCCACATAGCAGAACTTTAAAAGTGCTCATCATTGGAAAACGTTCTTCGGGGCGAA
AACTCTCAAGGATCTTACCGCTGTTGAGATCCAGTTCGATGTAACCCACTCGTGCACCCAACTGATCTTC
AGCATCTTTTACTTTCACCAGCGTTTCTGGGTGAGCAAAAACAGGAAGGCAAAATGCCGCAAAAAAGGGA
ATAAGGGCGACACGGAAATGTTGAATACTCATACTCTTCCTTTTTCAATATTATTGAAGCATTTATCAGG
GTTATTGTCTCATGAGCGGATACATATTTGAATGTATTTAGAAAAATAAACAAATAGGGGTTCCGCGCAC
ATTTCCCCGAAAAGTGCCACCTGACGTCGACGGATCGGGAGATCAACTTGTTTATTGCAGCTTATAATGG
TTACAAATAAAGCAATAGCATCACAAATTTCACAAATAAAGCATTTTTTTCACTGCATTCTAGTTGTGGT
TTGTCCAAACTCATCAATGTATCTTATCATGTCTGGATCAACTGGATAACTCAAGCTAACCAAAATCATC
CCAAACTTCCCACCCCATACCCTATTACCACTGCCAATTACCTGTGGTTTCATTTACTCTAAACCTGTGA
TTCCTCTGAATTATTTTCATTTTAAAGAAATTGTATTTGTTAAATATGTACTACAAACTTAGTAGT
Features (pLannotate 1.2.2; 24 found; start..end, strand, type, name):
    377..634     +  LTR            5' LTR (truncated): truncated 5' long terminal repeat (LTR) from HIV-1
    681..806     +  misc_feature   HIV-1 Ψ: packaging signal of human immunodeficiency virus type 1
    790..1128    +  CDS            HIV-1 gag (fragment): gag protein from human immunodeficiency virus 1; gag
   1303..1536    +  misc_feature   RRE: The Rev response element (RRE) of HIV-1 allows for Rev-dependent mRNA export from the nucleus to the cytoplasm.
   1913..2013    +  CDS            Rev (fragment): human immunodeficiency virus 1 (HIV-1) Rev protein; rev; enhances nuclear export of unspliced and incompletely spliced viral mRNAs
   2028..2143    +  misc_feature   cPPT/CTS: central polypurine tract and central termination sequence of HIV-1 (lacking the first T)
   2201..2504    +  enhancer       CMV enhancer: human cytomegalovirus immediate early enhancer
   2505..2708    +  promoter       CMV promoter: human cytomegalovirus (CMV) immediate early promoter
   2793..2861    +  misc_feature   MCS (fragment): multiple cloning site
   2867..4108    +  CDS            TARDBP: TADBP_HUMAN - Also known as TDP43. Experimental evidence at protein level: Swiss-Prot protein existence level 1. RNA-binding protein that is involved in various steps of RNA biogenesis and processing (PubMed:23519609). Preferentially binds, via its two RNA recognition motifs RRM1 and RRM2, to GU-repeats on RNA molecules predominantly localized within long introns and in the 3'UTR of mRNAs (PubMed:23519609, PubMed:24240615, PubMed:24464995). In turn, regulates the splicing of many non-coding and protein-coding RNAs including proteins involved in neuronal survival, as well as mRNAs that encode p
   4141..4640    +  promoter       PGK promoter: mouse phosphoglycerate kinase 1 promoter
   4661..5260    +  CDS            PuroR: puromycin N-acetyltransferase; pac from Streptomyces alboniger; confers resistance to puromycin
   5274..5862    +  misc_feature   WPRE: woodchuck hepatitis virus posttranscriptional regulatory element
   5879..6397    +  CDS            nef (fragment): NEF_HV1BR - Experimental evidence at protein level: Swiss-Prot protein existence level 1. Extracellular Nef protein targets CD4(+) T-lymphocytes for apoptosis by interacting with CXCR4 surface receptors (PubMed:14990729). From Human immunodeficiency virus type 1 group M subtype B (isolate BRU/LAI) (HIV-1).
   6445..6702    +  LTR            5' LTR (truncated): truncated 5' long terminal repeat (LTR) from HIV-1
   6855..6871    -  protein_bind   lac operator: The lac repressor binds to the lac operator to inhibit transcription in E. coli. This inhibition can be relieved by adding lactose or isopropyl-β-D-thiogalactopyranoside (IPTG). lac repressor encoded by lacI
   6879..6909    -  promoter       lac promoter: promoter for the E. coli lac operon
   6924..6945    -  protein_bind   CAP binding site: CAP binding activates transcription in the presence of cAMP. E. coli catabolite activator protein
   6958..7050    -  CDS            lacI (fragment): lac repressor; lacI; The lac repressor binds to the lac operator to inhibit transcription in E. coli. This inhibition can be relieved by adding lactose or isopropyl-β-D-thiogalactopyranoside (IPTG).
   7233..7821    -  rep_origin     ori: high-copy-number ColE1/pMB1/pBR322/pUC origin of replication
   7992..8852    -  CDS            AmpR: β-lactamase; bla; confers resistance to ampicillin, carbenicillin, and related antibiotics
   8853..8957    -  promoter       AmpR promoter: bla
   9005..9139    +  polyA_signal   SV40 poly(A) signal: SV40 polyadenylation signal
   9306..329     +  CDS            nef (fragment) (across the origin): NEF_HV1BR - Experimental evidence at protein level: Swiss-Prot protein existence level 1. Extracellular Nef protein targets CD4(+) T-lymphocytes for apoptosis by interacting with CXCR4 surface receptors (PubMed:14990729). From Human immunodeficiency virus type 1 group M subtype B (isolate BRU/LAI) (HIV-1).
