[The description below was written by a language model from this plasmid's Addgene catalogue record and pLannotate feature annotations shown in this document.]
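Description:
pLVX-Puro-TDP-43-P112H is an HIV-1-based lentiviral expression plasmid built on the commercial pLVX-Puro backbone. It is designed to deliver the human RNA-binding protein TDP-43 (TARDBP), carrying a proline-to-histidine substitution at residue 112, into mammalian cells. In bacteria it is maintained through a high-copy ColE1/pUC-type origin and an ampicillin resistance gene. The backbone also retains remnants of a lac promoter/operator region and an SV40 polyadenylation signal outside the viral unit. The catalogue lists a total size of 9,353 bp, whereas the sequenced record annotated here is 9,306 nt. It likewise gives an insert size of 1,215 bp, while the annotated TARDBP coding feature spans about 1.24 kb.

The transfer cassette lies between two HIV-1 LTR elements, both labelled by the annotation software as truncated 5' LTRs, with nef-derived fragments adjacent to each. Downstream of the first LTR are the Ψ packaging signal with a gag fragment, the Rev response element for Rev-dependent export of the genomic RNA, and the cPPT/CTS, which aids nuclear import of the reverse-transcribed genome. The CMV immediate-early enhancer and promoter drive the TDP-43 P112H open reading frame, which was inserted at the multiple cloning site by Gibson assembly. No epitope or fluorescent tag is annotated. A separate mouse PGK promoter expresses puromycin N-acetyltransferase, allowing selection of stably transduced cells. A WPRE placed before the 3' LTR enhances transcript stability and expression.

Packaging functions must be supplied in trans, as the plasmid carries only fragments of viral genes. The record describes the construct as a means of expressing a disease-associated TDP-43 mutant in mammalian cells, and the associated work examines TDP-43's roles in cell and organelle homeostasis.
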