Addgene plasmid #133760: pLVX-Puro-TDP-43-P112H
Purpose: Lentiviral expression of human TDP-43 P112H disease mutant in mammalian cells.
Depositing lab: Shawn Ferguson. Depositing organization: Yale University. Publication: Pleiotropic requirements for human TDP-43 in the regulation of cell and organelle homeostasis. Roczniak-Ferguson A, Ferguson SM. Life Sci Alliance. 2019 Sep 16;2(5). pii: 2/5/e201900358. doi: 10.26508/lsa.201900358. Print 2019 Oct. PubMed 31527135.
Backbone
  Vector backbone: plvx-puro
  Backbone manufacturer: clontech
  Backbone size w/o insert (bp): 8102
  Total vector size (bp): 9353
  Vector type: Mammalian Expression, Lentiviral
  Selectable markers: Puromycin
Growth in bacteria
  Bacterial resistance: Ampicillin, 100 μg/mL
  Growth temperature: 37°C
  Growth strain: NEB Stable
  Copy number: Unknown
Gene/Insert
  Gene/Insert name: TDP-43 (alt name: TARDBP)
  Species: H. sapiens (human)
  Insert size (bp): 1215
  Mutation: Changed proline 112 to histidine.
  GenBank ID: NM_007375
  Entrez Gene: TARDBP (a.k.a. ALS10, TDP-43)
  Promoter: CMV
  Cloning method: Gibson Cloning
  Sequencing primers: 5′ ggcgtgtacggtgggagg; 3′ gcatgctccagactgccttgg
Terms and licenses: Academic/Nonprofit Terms; Industry Terms: Not Available to Industry
Depositor comments: Please visit https://www.biorxiv.org/content/10.1101/560144v1 for bioRxiv preprint.
How to cite: pLVX-Puro-TDP-43-P112H was a gift from Shawn Ferguson (Addgene plasmid # 133760 ; http://n2t.net/addgene:133760 ; RRID:Addgene_133760)
